Addgene plasmid #62308: pAN-AND
Purpose: synthetic circuit: AND gate
Depositing lab: Christopher Voigt. Depositing organization: Massachusetts Institute of Technology. Publication: Multi-input CRISPR/Cas genetic circuits that interface host regulatory networks. Nielsen AA, Voigt CA. Mol Syst Biol. 2014 Nov 24;10:763. doi: 10.15252/msb.20145735. PubMed 25422271.
Backbone
  Vector backbone: unknown
  Backbone size w/o insert (bp): 5341
  Vector type: Bacterial Expression, CRISPR
Growth in bacteria
  Bacterial resistance: Ampicillin, 100 μg/mL
  Growth temperature: 37°C
  Growth strain: DH5alpha
  Copy number: Unknown
Gene/Insert 1
  Gene/Insert name: A1NT sgRNA
  Species: Synthetic
  Promoter: pA4
  Cloning method: Unknown
  Sequencing primers: 5′ pQE promoter
Gene/Insert 2
  Gene/Insert name: A4NT sgRNA
  Species: Synthetic
  Promoter: PPhlF
  Cloning method: Unknown
  Sequencing primers: 5′ unknown
Gene/Insert 3
  Gene/Insert name: A2NT sgRNA
  Species: Synthetic
  Promoter: pBAD
  Cloning method: Unknown
  Sequencing primers: 5′ pBAD-F
Gene/Insert 4
  Gene/Insert name: A1NT
  Species: Synthetic
  Promoter: PA2
  Cloning method: Unknown
  Sequencing primers: 5′ unknown
Terms and licenses: Academic/Nonprofit Terms; Industry Terms: Not Available to Industry
How to cite: pAN-AND was a gift from Christopher Voigt (Addgene plasmid # 62308 ; http://n2t.net/addgene:62308 ; RRID:Addgene_62308)
