[The description below was written by a language model from this plasmid's Addgene catalogue record and pLannotate feature annotations shown in this document.]
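Description:
pAN-AND is a 5,341 bp bacterial plasmid encoding a synthetic AND logic gate built from CRISPR guide RNAs, intended for use in E. coli. The backbone is not named in the record. The feature table shows a high-copy ColE1/pUC-type origin of replication and a β-lactamase (AmpR) cassette with its native promoter, so the plasmid is maintained under ampicillin selection.

The payload consists of four small guide RNA transcription units, matching the four S. pyogenes Cas9 gRNA scaffolds annotated in the sequence. According to the catalogue fields, the two input-responsive guides are A4NT sgRNA, under the PPhlF promoter, and A2NT sgRNA, under pBAD. The arabinose-inducible araBAD promoter and the divergently transcribed araC regulator gene are both annotated on the plasmid. Two copies of A1NT sgRNA are driven by the synthetic promoters pA4 and PA2, whose names suggest that they are the targets of the A4NT and A2NT guides. The short J23119 promoter fragments detected next to several scaffolds are consistent with such engineered constitutive promoters carrying guide-binding sites. With this layered wiring, each input guide would shut off one source of A1NT sgRNA, so A1NT is removed only when both inputs are present, which yields AND behaviour at a downstream A1NT-repressible promoter. rrnB T1 and T7Te terminators insulate the units.

No Cas9 or dCas9 gene and no annotated reporter appear in the feature table, although the region between roughly 2.2 and 3.0 kb is unannotated and its contents are not stated. The Cas protein, and probably the circuit output, therefore appear to be supplied from other constructs. The plasmid is used for building multi-input CRISPR-based genetic circuits in bacteria.
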