Features (pLannotate 1.2.2; 17 found; start..end, strand, type, name):
    169..757     -  rep_origin     ori: high-copy-number ColE1/pMB1/pBR322/pUC origin of replication
    928..1788    -  CDS            AmpR: β-lactamase; bla; confers resistance to ampicillin, carbenicillin, and related antibiotics
   1789..1893    -  promoter       AmpR promoter: bla
   2012..2037    -  promoter       J23119 promoter (fragment): bacterial promoter (Registry of Standard Biological Parts BBa J23119)
   2038..2113    +  misc_RNA       gRNA scaffold: guide RNA scaffold for the Streptococcus pyogenes CRISPR/Cas9 system
   2196..2227    +  promoter       J23119 promoter (fragment): bacterial promoter (Registry of Standard Biological Parts BBa J23119)
   2971..3042    +  terminator     rrnB T1 terminator: transcription terminator T1 from the E. coli rrnB gene
   3058..3085    +  terminator     T7Te terminator: phage T7 early transcription terminator
   3182..3257    +  misc_RNA       gRNA scaffold: guide RNA scaffold for the Streptococcus pyogenes CRISPR/Cas9 system
   3412..3433    +  misc_feature   BioBrick prefix: BioBrick prefix for parts that do not start with "ATG"
   3434..4312    -  CDS            araC: L-arabinose regulatory protein; araC
   4339..4623    +  promoter       araBAD promoter: araBAD; promoter of the L-arabinose operon of E. coli; the araC regulatory gene is transcribed in the opposite direction (Guzman et al., 1995)
   4644..4719    +  misc_RNA       gRNA scaffold: guide RNA scaffold for the Streptococcus pyogenes CRISPR/Cas9 system
   4906..5021    +  ncRNA          5S rRNA: Accession: RF00001 - 5S ribosomal RNA
   5025..5071    +  terminator     rrnB T1 terminator: transcription terminator T1 from the E. coli rrnB gene
   5176..5201    -  promoter       J23119 promoter (fragment): bacterial promoter (Registry of Standard Biological Parts BBa J23119)
   5202..5277    +  misc_RNA       gRNA scaffold: guide RNA scaffold for the Streptococcus pyogenes CRISPR/Cas9 system
>Addgene plasmid #62308 | pAN-AND | depositor full sequence | sequence record 108963 | pAN-AND sequence 5341 bps
GCTCACTGACTCGCTGCGCTCGGTCGTTCGGCTGCGGCGAGCGGTATCAGCTCACTCAAAGGCGGTAATA
CGGTTATCCACAGAATCAGGGGATAACGCAGGAAAGAACATGTGAGCAAAAGGCCAGCAAAAGGCCAGGA
ACCGTAAAAAGGCCGCGTTGCTGGCGTTTTTCCATAGGCTCCGCCCCCCTGACGAGCATCACAAAAATCG
ACGCTCAAGTCAGAGGTGGCGAAACCCGACAGGACTATAAAGATACCAGGCGTTTCCCCCTGGAAGCTCC
CTCGTGCGCTCTCCTGTTCCGACCCTGCCGCTTACCGGATACCTGTCCGCCTTTCTCCCTTCGGGAAGCG
TGGCGCTTTCTCATAGCTCACGCTGTAGGTATCTCAGTTCGGTGTAGGTCGTTCGCTCCAAGCTGGGCTG
TGTGCACGAACCCCCCGTTCAGCCCGACCGCTGCGCCTTATCCGGTAACTATCGTCTTGAGTCCAACCCG
GTAAGACACGACTTATCGCCACTGGCAGCAGCCACTGGTAACAGGATTAGCAGAGCGAGGTATGTAGGCG
GTGCTACAGAGTTCTTGAAGTGGTGGCCTAACTACGGCTACACTAGAAGGACAGTATTTGGTATCTGCGC
TCTGCTGAAGCCAGTTACCTTCGGAAAAAGAGTTGGTAGCTCTTGATCCGGCAAACAAACCACCGCTGGT
AGCGGTGGTTTTTTTGTTTGCAAGCAGCAGATTACGCGCAGAAAAAAAGGATCTCAAGAAGATCCTTTGA
TCTTTTCTACGGGGTCTGACGCTCAGTGGAACGAAAACTCACGTTAAGGGATTTTGGTCATGAGATTATC
AAAAAGGATCTTCACCTAGATCCTTTTAAATTAAAAATGAAGTTTTAAATCAATCTAAAGTATATATGAG
TAAACTTGGTCTGACAGTTACCAATGCTTAATCAGTGAGGCACCTATCTCAGCGATCTGTCTATTTCGTT
CATCCATAGTTGCCTGACTCCCCGTCGTGTAGATAACTACGATACGGGAGGGCTTACCATCTGGCCCCAG
TGCTGCAATGATACCGCGAGACCCACGCTCACCGGCTCCAGATTTATCAGCAATAAACCAGCCAGCCGGA
AGGGCCGAGCGCAGAAGTGGTCCTGCAACTTTATCCGCCTCCATCCAGTCTATTAATTGTTGCCGGGAAG
CTAGAGTAAGTAGTTCGCCAGTTAATAGTTTGCGCAACGTTGTTGCCATTGCTACAGGCATCGTGGTGTC
ACGCTCGTCGTTTGGTATGGCTTCATTCAGCTCCGGTTCCCAACGATCAAGGCGAGTTACATGATCCCCC
ATGTTGTGCAAAAAAGCGGTTAGCTCCTTCGGTCCTCCGATCGTTGTCAGAAGTAAGTTGGCCGCAGTGT
TATCACTCATGGTTATGGCAGCACTGCATAATTCTCTTACTGTCATGCCATCCGTAAGATGCTTTTCTGT
GACTGGTGAGTACTCAACCAAGTCATTCTGAGAATAGTGTATGCGGCGACCGAGTTGCTCTTGCCCGGCG
TCAATACGGGATAATACCGCGCCACATAGCAGAACTTTAAAAGTGCTCATCATTGGAAAACGTTCTTCGG
GGCGAAAACTCTCAAGGATCTTACCGCTGTTGAGATCCAGTTCGATGTAACCCACTCGTGCACCCAACTG
ATCTTCAGCATCTTTTACTTTCACCAGCGTTTCTGGGTGAGCAAAAACAGGAAGGCAAAATGCCGCAAAA
AAGGGAATAAGGGCGACACGGAAATGTTGAATACTCATACTCTTCCTTTTTCAATATTATTGAAGCATTT
ATCAGGGTTATTGTCTCATGAGCGGATACATATTTGAATGTATTTAGAAAAATAAACAAATAGGGGTTCC
GCGCACATTTCCCCGAAAAGTGCCACCTGACGTCTAAGAAACCATTATTATCATGACATTAACCAGTTGC
TTTCCGAATGACATGCGTCTCCTTTACACCTCCACAACTAGCTGGTATTATGCTAGCATAATACCTAGGA
CTGAGCTGTTTTAGAGCTAGAAATAGCAAGTTAAAATAAGGCTAGTCCGATTGCAACTTGAAAAAGTGGC
ACCGAGTCGGTGCTTTTTTTCTCGGTACCAAATTCCAGAAAAGAGACGCTTTCGAGCGTCTTTTTTCGTT
TTGGTCCGATAAGTCCCTAACTTTTACAGCTAGCTCAGTCCTAGGTATTATGCTAGCCTGAAGTACGTCT
GAGCGTGATACCCGCTCACTGAAGATGTCCCGGTAGGGCCGAAACGTACCTCTACAAATAATTTTGTTTA
ACTATGGACTATGTTTGAAAGGGAGAAATACTAGATGGCACGTACCCCGAGCCGTAGCAGCATTGGTAGC
CTGCGTAGTCCGCATACCCATAAAGCAATTCTGACCAGCACCATTGAAATCCTGAAAGAATGTGGTTATA
GCGGTCTGAGCATTGAAAGCGTTGCACGTCGTGCCGGTGCAAGCAAACCGACCATTTATCGTTGGTGGAC
CAATAAAGCAGCACTGATTGCCGAAGTGTATGAAAATGAAAGCGAACAGGTGCGTAAATTTCCGGATCTG
GGTAGCTTTAAAGCCGATCTGGATTTTCTGCTGCGTAATCTGTGGAAAGTTTGGCGTGAAACCATTTGTG
GTGAAGCATTTCGTTGTGTTATTGCAGAAGCACAGCTGGACCCTGCAACCCTGACCCAGCTGAAAGATCA
GTTTATGGAACGTCGTCGTGAGATGCCGAAAAAACTGGTTGAAAATGCCATTAGCAATGGTGAACTGCCG
AAAGATACCAATCGTGAACTGCTGCTGGATATGATTTTTGGTTTTTGTTGGTATCGCCTGCTGACCGAAC
AGCTGACCGTTGAACAGGATATTGAAGAATTTACCTTCCTGCTGATTAATGGTGTTTGTCCGGGTACACA
GCGTTAACTAGGGCCCATACCCCCAGGCATCAAATAAAACGAAAGGCTCAGTCGAAAGACTGGGCCTTTC
GTTTTATCTGTTGTTTGTCGGTGAACGCTCTCTACTAGAGTCACACTGGCTCACCTTCGGGTGGGCCTTT
CTGCGTTTATATACGCGACGTACGGTGGAATCTGATTCGTTACCAATTGACATGATACGAAACGTACCGT
ATCGTTAAGGTATAATACCAGCTAGTTGTGGGTTTTAGAGCTAGAAATAGCAAGTTAAAATAAGGCTAGT
CCGTTATCAACTTGAAAAAGTGGCACCGAGTCGGTGCTTTTTTTCTCGGTACCAAAGACGAACAATAAGA
CGCTGAAAAGCGTCTTTTTTCGTTTTGGTCCTTCAGCCAAAAAACTTAAGACCGCCGGTCTTGTCCACTA
CCTTGCAGTAATGCGGTGGACAGGATCGGCGGTTTTCTTTTCTCTTCTCAAGAATTCGCGGCCGCTTCTA
GAGTTATGACAACTTGACGGCTACATCATTCACTTTTTCTTCACAACCGGCACGGAACTCGCTCGGGCTG
GCCCCGGTGCATTTTTTAAATACCCGCGAGAAATAGAGTTGATCGTCAAAACCAACATTGCGACCGACGG
TGGCGATAGGCATCCGGGTGGTGCTCAAAAGCAGCTTCGCCTGGCTGATACGTTGGTCCTCGCGCCAGCT
TAAGACGCTAATCCCTAACTGCTGGCGGAAAAGATGTGACAGACGCGACGGCGACAAGCAAACATGCTGT
GCGACGCTGGCGATATCAAAATTGCTGTCTGCCAGGTGATCGCTGATGTACTGACAAGCCTCGCGTACCC
GATTATCCATCGGTGGATGGAGCGACTCGTTAATCGCTTCCATGCGCCGCAGTAACAATTGCTCAAGCAG
ATTTATCGCCAGCAGCTCCGAATAGCGCCCTTCCCCTTGCCCGGCGTTAATGATTTGCCCAAACAGGTCG
CTGAAATGCGGCTGGTGCGCTTCATCCGGGCGAAAGAACCCCGTATTGGCAAATATTGACGGCCAGTTAA
GCCATTCATGCCAGTAGGCGCGCGGACGAAAGTAAACCCACTGGTGATACCATTCGCGAGCCTCCGGATG
ACGACCGTAGTGATGAATCTCTCCTGGCGGGAACAGCAAAATATCACCCGGTCGGCAAACAAATTCTCGT
CCCTGATTTTTCACCACCCCCTGACCGCGAATGGTGAGATTGAGAATATAACCTTTCATTCCCAGCGGTC
GGTCGATAAAAAAATCGAGATAACCGTTGGCCTCAATCGGCGTTAAACCCGCCACCAGATGGGCATTAAA
CGAGTATCCCGGCAGCAGGGGATCATTTTGCGCTTCAGCCATACTTTTCATACTCCCGCCATTCAGAGAA
GAAACCAATTGTCCATATTGCATCAGACATTGCCGTCACTGCGTCTTTTACTGGCTCTTCTCGCTAACCA
AACCGGTAACCCCGCTTATTAAAAGCATTCTGTAACAAAGCGGGACCAAAGCCATGACAAAAACGCGTAA
CAAAAGTGTCTATAATCACGGCAGAAAAGTCCACATTGATTATTTGCACGGCGTCACACTTTGCTATGCC
ATAGCATTTTTATCCATAAGATTAGCGGATCCTACCTGACGCTTTTTATCGCAACTCTCTACTGTTTCTC
CATATAATACCCGTGTGACCCGTGTTTTAGAGCTAGAAATAGCAAGTTAAAATAAGGCTAGTCCGTTATC
AACTTGAAAAAGTGGCACCGAGTCGGTGCTTTTTTTGAAGCTTGGGCCCGAACAAAAACTCATCTCAGAA
GAGGATCTGAATAGCGCCGTCGACCATCATCATCATCATTGAGTTTAAACGGTCTCCAGCTTGGCTGTTT
TGGCGGATGAGAGAAGATTTTCAGCCTGATACAGATTAAATCAGAACGCAGAAGCGGTCTGATAAAACAG
AATTTGCCTGGCGGCAGTAGCGCGGTGGTCCCACCTGACCCCATGCCGAACTCAGAAGTGAAACGCCGTA
GCGCCGATGGTAGTGTGGGGTCTCCCCATGCGAGAGTAGGGAACTGCCAGGCATCAAATAAAACGAAAGG
CTCAGTCGAAAGACTGGGCCTTTCGTTTTATCTGTTGTTTGTCGGTGAACTGGATCCTTACTCGAGTCTA
GACTGCAGGCTTCCTCGATAGGAAGCAGGAATAGTTTTTACACCAACGGGTCACACGGGTATTATGCTAG
CATAATACCTAGGACTGAGCTGTTTTAGAGCTAGAAATAGCAAGTTAAAATAAGGCTAGTCCGGCTTCAA
CTTGAAAAAGTGGCACCGAGTCGGTGCTTTTTTTGGAAACACAGAAAAAAGCCCGCACCTGACAGTGCGG
GCTTTTTTTTTCGACCAAAGG
