>Addgene plasmid #62308 | pAN-AND | addgene partial sequence | sequence record 105844 | pBAD-F 5'-ATGCCATAGCATTTTTATCC-3'
TTTATCGCAACTCTCTACTGTTTCTCCATATAATACCCGTGTGACCCGTGTTTTAGAGCTAGAAATAGCA
AGTTAAAATAAGGCTAGTCCGTTATCAACTTGAAAAAGTGGCACCGAGTCGGTGCTTTTTTTGAAGCTTG
GGCCCGAACAAAAACTCATCTCAGAAGAGGATCTGAATAGCGCCGTCGACCATCATCATCATCATTGAGT
TTAAACGGTCTCCAGCTTGGCTGTTTTGGCGGATGAGAGAAGATTTTCAGCCTGATACAGATTAAATCAG
AACGCAGAAGCGGTCTGATAAAACAGAATTTGCCTGGCGGCAGTAGCGCGGTGGTCCCACCTGACCCCAT
GCCGAACTCAGAAGTGAAACGCCGTAGCGCCGATGGTAGTGTGGGGTCTCCCCATGCGAGAGTAGGGAAC
TGCCAGGCATCAAATAAAACGAAAGGCTCAGTCGAAAGACTGGGCCTTTCGTTTTATCTGTTGTTTGTCG
GTGAACTGGATCCTTACTCGAGTCTAGACTGCAGGCTTCCTCGATAGGAAGCAGGAATAGTTTTTACACC
AACGGGTCACACGGGTATTATGCTAGCATAATACCTAGGACTGAGCTGTTTTAGAGCTAGAAATAGCAAG
TTAAAATAAGGCTAGTCCGGCTTCAACTTGAAAAAGTGGCACCGAGTCGGTGCTTTTTTTGGAAACACAG
AAAAAAGCCCGCACCTGACAGTGCGGGCTTTTTTTTTCGACCAAAGGGCTCACTGACTCGCTGCGCTCGG
TCGTTCGGCTGCGGCGAGCGGTATCAGCTCACTCAAAGGCGGTAATACGGTTATCCACAGAATC
