>Addgene plasmid #62308 | pAN-AND | addgene partial sequence | sequence record 106161 | AraC-F-New 5'-GATGTAGCCGTCAAGTTGTCA-3'
ACCGCCGATCCTGTCCACCGCATTACTGCAAGGTAGTGGACAAGACCGGCGGTCTTAAGTTTTTTGGCTG
AAGGACCAAAACGAAAAAAGACGCTTTTCAGCGTCTTATTGTTCGTCTTTGGTACCGAGAAAAAAAGCAC
CGACTCGGTGCCACTTTTTCAAGTTGATAACGGACTAGCCTTATTTTAACTTGCTATTTCTAGCTCTAAA
ACCCACAACTAGCTGGTATTATACCTTAACGATACGGTACGTTTCGTATCATGTCAATTGGTAACGAATC
AGATTCCACCGTACGTCGCGTATATAAACGCAGAAAGGCCCACCCGAAGGTGAGCCAGTGTGACTCTAGT
AGAGAGCGTTCACCGACAAACAACAGATAAAACGAAAGGCCCAGTCTTTCGACTGAGCCTTTCGTTTTAT
TTGATGCCTGGGGGTATGGGCCCTAGTTAACGCTGTGTACCCGGACAAACACCATTAATCAGCAGGAAGG
TAAATTCTTCAATATCCTGTTCAACGGTCAGCTGTTCGGTCAGCAGGCGATACCAACAAAAACCAAAAAT
CATATCCAGCAGCAGTTCACGATTGGTATCTTTCGGCAGTTCACCATTGCTAATGGCATTTTCAACCAGT
TTTTTCGGCATCTCACGACGACGTTCCATAAACTGATCTTTCAGCTGGGTCAGGGTTGCAGGGTCCAGCT
GTGCTTCTGCAATAACACAACGAAATGCTTCACCACAAATGGTTTCACGCCAAACTTTCCACAGATTACG
CAGCAGAA
