>Addgene plasmid #62308 | pAN-AND | addgene partial sequence | sequence record 107193 | pQE promoter 5'-CCCGAAAAGTGCCACCTG-3'
TTGCTTTCCGAATGACATGCGTCTCCTTTACACCTCCACAACTAGCTGGTATTATGCTAGCATAATACCT
AGGACTGAGCTGTTTTAGAGCTAGAAATAGCAAGTTAAAATAAGGCTAGTCCGATTGCAACTTGAAAAAG
TGGCACCGAGTCGGTGCTTTTTTTCTCGGTACCAAATTCCAGAAAAGAGACGCTTTCGAGCGTCTTTTTT
CGTTTTGGTCCGATAAGTCCCTAACTTTTACAGCTAGCTCAGTCCTAGGTATTATGCTAGCCTGAAGTAC
GTCTGAGCGTGATACCCGCTCACTGAAGATGTCCCGGTAGGGCCGAAACGTACCTCTACAAATAATTTTG
TTTAACTATGGACTATGTTTGAAAGGGAGAAATACTAGATGGCACGTACCCCGAGCCGTAGCAGCATTGG
TAGCCTGCGTAGTCCGCATACCCATAAAGCAATTCTGACCAGCACCATTGAAATCCTGAAAGAATGTGGT
TATAGCGGTCTGAGCATTGAAAGCGTTGCACGTCGTGCCGGTGCAAGCAAACCGACCATTTATCGTTGGT
GGACCAATAAAGCAGCACTGATTGCCGAAGTGTATGAAAATGAAAGCGAACAGGTGCGTAAATTTCCGGA
TCTGGGTAGCTTTAAAGCCGATCTGGATTTTCTGCTGCGTAATCTGTGGAAAGTTTGGCGTGAAACCATT
TGTGGTGAAGCATTTCGTTGTGTTATTGCAGAAGCACAGCTGGACCCTGCAACCCTGACCCAGCTGAAAG
ATCAGTTTATGGAACGTCGTCGTGAGATGCCGAAAAAACTGGTTGAAAATGCCATTAGCAATGGTGAACT
GCCGAAAGATACCAATCGTGAACTGCTGCTGGATATGATT
